>Addgene plasmid #185882 | pINER2R | addgene full sequence | sequence record 370829 | Addgene NGS Result
CGTAATGATTTGCATGCTGCGATACTGCCGTAGCGGGCCTTCGTATAGCTCGGCCGAGCTCGTACAAAAG
GCAAGCAGTGTATCGGACAGAGCTGATATAACACAATACGCTCGTAGTCGATGCATGCCGTGGCTGCTCT
CGGTCGGGTATAAGTCTTAGACAATAGTCTTACCTCGCATGTATAATAAATCTTTTGTATTTAATCTATT
ATATGTTTCTATGCTTTTTTTTCCTATTGTTGTTTGCTTTTCCTTTTCCTTATTTCTTTCTAGCTTCTAA
TTTTCTTTCTTTTTTTTTTTTTTTTCATTGAAAATTATATATATATATATATATCAGAACAATTGTCCAG
TATTGAACAATACAGGTTATTTCGAACAATTGAAAAAAAAAAATCACAGAAAAACATATCGAGAAAAGGG
TCATGGCTCCATCTGGTATGTGAACTGCAATATTAATAGCACGAGAAAATTGAGAGGAAGATAGATGGGA
ACTAGTAGAGTTGATATTGATGAGATACGAAAACCACACGTAAATAAACTATCCGACGACAAGAATAGTG
CATTAAGGACTTGATTAAGATATGGTGAGCAACGTAATTATCGGGCTCAACAGTTTATTAGCAATCGTTT
TGATAGAAGCGTTGATGCTGTGGAAGTTGTTCTTTTTACTACCAACAGCCATTAACAAATCCATTAGAGT
GTTCGTTCGTTTTTCTGCTCAGATTCAAGAAAATTATTCCATCCTCATTATACTTTTTTCTTCTATTTCG
TGCTCCACGTCGAGGTATCAAGGAACATAGTTTAAACAAGCTTGGCGTAATCATGGTCATAGCTGTTTCC
TGTGTGAAATTGTTATCCGCTCACAATTCCACACAACATACGAGCCGGAAGCATAAAGTGTAAAGCCTGG
GGTGCCTAATGAGTGAGCTAACTCACATTAATTGCGTTGCGCTCACTGCCCGCTTTCCAGTCGGGAAACC
TGTCGTGCCAGCTGCATTAATGAATCGGCCAACGCGCGGGGAGAGGCGGTTTGCGTATTGGGCGCTCTTC
CGCTTCCTCGCTCACTGACTCGCTGCGCTCGGTCGTTCGGCTGCGGCGAGCGGTATCAGCTCACTCAAAG
GCGGTAATACGGTTATCCACAGAATCAGGGGATAACGCAGGAAAGAACATGTGAGCAAAAGGCCAGCAAA
AGGCCAGGAACCGTAAAAAGGCCGCGTTGCTGGCGTTTTTCCATAGGCTCCGCCCCCCTGACGAGCATCA
CAAAAATCGACGCTCAAGTCAGAGGTGGCGAAACCCGACAGGACTATAAAGATACCAGGCGTTTCCCCCT
GGAAGCTCCCTCGTGCGCTCTCCTGTTCCGACCCTGCCGCTTACCGGATACCTGTCCGCCTTTCTCCCTT
CGGGAAGCGTGGCGCTTTCTCATAGCTCACGCTGTAGGTATCTCAGTTCGGTGTAGGTCGTTCGCTCCAA
GCTGGGCTGTGTGCACGAACCCCCCGTTCAGCCCGACCGCTGCGCCTTATCCGGTAACTATCGTCTTGAG
TCCAACCCGGTAAGACACGACTTATCGCCACTGGCAGCAGCCACTGGTAACAGGATTAGCAGAGCGAGGT
ATGTAGGCGGTGCTACAGAGTTCTTGAAGTGGTGGCCTAACTACGGCTACACTAGAAGAACAGTATTTGG
TATCTGCGCTCTGCTGAAGCCAGTTACCTTCGGAAAAAGAGTTGGTAGCTCTTGATCCGGCAAACAAACC
ACCGCTGGTAGCGGTGGTTTTTTTGTTTGCAAGCAGCAGATTACGCGCAGAAAAAAAGGATCTCAAGAAG
ATCCTTTGATCTTTTCTACGGGGTCTGACGCTCAGTGGAACGAAAACTCACGTTAAGGGATTTTGGTCAT
GAGATTATCAAAAAGGATCTTCACCTAGATCCTTTTAAATTAAAAATGAAGTTTTAAATCAATCTAAAGT
ATATATGAGTAAACTTGGTCTGACAGTTACCAATGCTTAATCAGTGAGGCACCTATCTCAGCGATCTGTC
TATTTCGTTCATCCATAGTTGCCTGACTCCCCGTCGTGTAGATAACTACGATACGGGAGGGCTTACCATC
TGGCCCCAGTGCTGCAATGATACCGCGAGACCCACGCTCACCGGCTCCAGATTTATCAGCAATAAACCAG
CCAGCCGGAAGGGCCGAGCGCAGAAGTGGTCCTGCAACTTTATCCGCCTCCATCCAGTCTATTAATTGTT
GCCGGGAAGCTAGAGTAAGTAGTTCGCCAGTTAATAGTTTGCGCAACGTTGTTGCCATTGCTACAGGCAT
CGTGGTGTCACGCTCGTCGTTTGGTATGGCTTCATTCAGCTCCGGTTCCCAACGATCAAGGCGAGTTACA
TGATCCCCCATGTTGTGCAAAAAAGCGGTTAGCTCCTTCGGTCCTCCGATCGTTGTCAGAAGTAAGTTGG
CCGCAGTGTTATCACTCATGGTTATGGCAGCACTGCATAATTCTCTTACTGTCATGCCATCCGTAAGATG
CTTTTCTGTGACTGGTGAGTACTCAACCAAGTCATTCTGAGAATAGTGTATGCGGCGACCGAGTTGCTCT
TGCCCGGCGTCAATACGGGATAATACCGCGCCACATAGCAGAACTTTAAAAGTGCTCATCATTGGAAAAC
GTTCTTCGGGGCGAAAACTCTCAAGGATCTTACCGCTGTTGAGATCCAGTTCGATGTAACCCACTCGTGC
ACCCAACTGATCTTCAGCATCTTTTACTTTCACCAGCGTTTCTGGGTGAGCAAAAACAGGAAGGCAAAAT
GCCGCAAAAAAGGGAATAAGGGCGACACGGAAATGTTGAATACTCATACTCTTCCTTTTTCAATATTATT
GAAGCATTTATCAGGGTTATTGTCTCATGAGCGGATACATATTTGAATGTATTTAGAAAAATAAACAAAT
AGGGGTTCCGCGCACATTTCCCCGAAAAGTGCCACCTGACGTCTAAGAAACCATTATTATCATGACATTA
ACCTATAAAAATAGGCGTATCACGAGGCCCTTTCGTCTCGCGCGTTTCGGTGATGACGGTGAAAACCTCT
GACACATGCAGCTCCCGGAGACGGTCACAGCTTGTCTGTAAGCGGATGCCGGGAGCAGACAAGCCCGTCA
GGGCGCGTCAGCGGGTGTTGGCGGGTGTCGGGGCTGGCTTAACTATGCGGCATCAGAGCAGATTGTACTG
AGAGTGCACCATATGCGGTGTGAAATACCGCACAGATGCGTAAGGAGAAAATACCGCATCAGGCGCCATT
CGCCATTCAGGCTGCGCAACTGTTGGGAAGGGCGATCGGTGCGGGCCTCTTCGCTATTACGCCAGCTGGC
GAAAGGGGGATGTGCTGCAAGGCGATTAAGTTGGGTAACGCCAGGGTTTTCCCAGTCACGACGTTGTAAA
ACGACGGCCAGTGAATTCAGTTTAAACATGTACTAATCAGTCTAACACCCCGGAGGAGGCTTATCATTAC
ATATTCTTGTCTCGGCGTTCTTTAAGTTTCTTATCTTGTATGCCCGATATAGCAACCTTGTTGGTACCAA
TCTAACGGTTTCCGTACTTTGCAATGAAGAGATGAGGAGGCATGGGTCACTTATTTAATATGTACGGGTG
TTTACATGGAGTTGCTTTCTTTTTTTGTCTCAGCAGTCATTGTGCGCCAAAAAAAGAGAAAACCGTGAGC
CGAAGTCCACGCTCTGGAGTTAGGCTCTCCCATTACGGAGAGAAGCATTTCCTCAGCCTGGGAGCCCCGT
TGGAACAGTCAGGCTAAACTGGGCCTTCCTACCCACTGCTTGCTGTTTCTCACTGGACGCACAAGGGGAT
TTTCTTTCTACCTTCGGCTTGCCTCACTGCGTTGGGGCTTCCCAATGCAACTTCGTTCGTATGCATACAA
TCTTTTAGATATTATCTTTTAAAATTATTTTAAAACAATTTTAAATGTATCTCATATGCTTTTCTTCTGC
TGTTGAAAAGGCTAAACAAAGAAGATCAATAAGATAAAGCGGCCGCAAAATGTCTAAGAATATCGTTGTC
CTACCGGGTGATCACGTCGGTAAAGAAGTTACTGACGAAGCTATTAAGGTCTTGAATGCCATTGCTGAAG
TCCGTCCAGAAATTAAGTTCAATTTCCAACATCACTTGATCGGGGGTGCTGCCATCGATGCCACTGGCAC
TCCTTTACCAGATGAAGCTCTAGAAGCCTCTAAGAAAGCCGATGCTGTCTTACTAGGTGCTGTTGGTGGT
CCAAAATGGGGTACGGGCGCAGTTAGACCAGAACAAGGTCTATTGAAGATCAGAAAGGAATTGGGTCTAT
ACGCCAACTTGAGACCATGTAACTTTGCTTCTGATTCTTTACTAGATCTTTCTCCTTTGAAGCCTGAATA
TGCAAAGGGTACCGATTTCGTCGTCGTTAGAGAATTGGTTGGTGGTATCTACTTTGGTGAAAGAAAAGAA
GATGAAGGTGACGGAGTTGCTTGGGACTCTGAGAAATACAGTGTTCCTGAAGTTCAAAGAATTACAAGAA
TGGCTGCTTTCTTGGCATTGCAACAAAACCCACCATTACCAATCTGGTCTCTTGACAAGGCTAACGTGCT
TGCCTCTTCCAGATTGTGGAGAAAGACTGTTGAAGAAACCATCAAGACTGAGTTCCCACAATTAACTGTT
CAGCACCAATTGATCGACTCTGCTGCTATGATTTTGGTTAAATCACCAACTAAGCTAAACGGTGTTGTTA
TTACCAACAACATGTTTGGTGATATTATCTCCGATGAAGCCTCTGTTATTCCAGGTTCTTTGGGTTTATT
ACCTTCTGCATCTCTAGCTTCCCTACCTGACACTAACAAGGCATTCGGTTTGTACGAACCATGTCATGGT
TCTGCCCCAGATTTACCAGCAAACAAGGTTAACCCAATTGCTACCATCTTATCTGCAGCTATGATGTTGA
AGTTATCCTTGGATTTGGTTGAAGAAGGTAGGGCTCTTGAAGAAGCTGTTAGAAATGTCTTGGATGCAGG
TGTCAGAACCGGTGACCTTGGTGGTTCTAACTCTACCACTGAGGTTGGCGATGCTATCGCCAAGGCTGTC
AAGGAAATCTTGGCTTAAAGAGTCTTTTGTAACGACCCCGTCTCCACCAACTTGGTATGCTTGAAATCTC
AAGGCCATTACACATTCAGTTATGTGAACGAAAGGTCTTTATTTAACGTAGCATAAACTAAATAATACAG
GTTCCGGTTAGCCTGCGCTAGCTTATATTGAATTTTCAAAAATTCTTACTTTTTTTTTGGATGGACGCAA
AGAAGTTTAATAATCATATTACATGGCAATACCACCATATACATATCCATATCTAATCTTACTTATATGT
TGTGGAAATGTAAAGAGCCCCATTATCTTAGCCTAAAAAAACCTTCTCTTTGGAACTTTCAGTAATACGC
TTAACTGCTCATTGCTATATTGAAGTACGGATTAGAAGCCGCCGAGCGGGCGACAGCCCTCCGACGGAAG
ACTCTCCTCCGTGCGTCCTGGTCTTCACCGGTCGCGTTCCTGAAACGCAGATGTGCCTCGCGCCGCACTG
CTCCGAACAATAAAGATTCTACAATACTAGCTTTTATGGTTATGAAGAGGAAAAATTGGCAGTAACCTGG
CCCCACAAACCTTCAAATCAACGAATCAAATTAACAACCATAGGATAATAATGCGATTAGTTTTTTAGCC
TTATTTCTGGGGTAATTAATCAGCGAAGCGATGATTTTTGATCTATTAACAGATATATAAATGCAAAAGC
TGCATAACCACTTTAACTAATACTTTCAACATTTTCGGTTTGTATTACTTCTTATTCAAATGTCATAAAA
GTATCAACAAAAAATTGTTAATATACCTCTATACTTTAACGTCAAGGAGAAAAAACTATAGCTAGCAAAA
TGGCTTCAGAAAAAGAAATTAGGAGAGAGAGATTCTTGAACGTTTTCCCTAAATTAGTAGAGGAATTGAA
CGCATCGCTTTTGGCTTACGGTATGCCTAAGGAAGCATGTGACTGGTATGCCCACTCATTGAACTACAAC
ACTCCAGGCGGTAAGTTAAATAGAGGTTTGTCCGTTGTGGACACGTATGCTATTCTCTCCAACAAGACCG
TTGAACAATTGGGGCAAGAAGAATACGAAAAGGTTGCTATTCTAGGTTGGTGCATTGAGTTGTTGCAGGC
TTACTTCTTGGTCGCCGATGATATGATGGACAAGTCCATTACCAGAAGAGGCCAACCATGTTGGTACAAG
GTTCCTGAAGTTGGGGAAATTGCCATCAATGACGCATTCATGTTAGAGGCTGCTATCTACAAGCTTTTGA
AATCTCACTTCAGAAACGAAAAATACTACATAGATATCACCGAATTGTTCCATGAAGTCACCTTCCAAAC
CGAATTGGGCCAATTGATGGACTTAATCACTGCACCTGAAGACAAAGTCGACTTGAGTAAGTTCTCCCTA
AAGAAGCACTCCTTCATAGTTACTTTCAAGACTGCTTACTATTCTTTCTACTTGCCTGTCGCATTGGCTA
TGTACGTTGCCGGTATCACAGATGAAAAGGATTTGAAACAAGCCAGAGATGTCTTGATTCCATTGGGTGA
ATATTTCCAAATTCAAGATGACTACTTAGACTGCTTCGGTACCCCAGAACAGATCGGTAAGATCGGTACA
GATATCCAAGATAACAAATGTTCTTGGGTAATCAACAAGGCATTAGAACTTGCTTCCGCAGAACAAAGAA
AGACTTTAGACGAAAATTACGGTAAGAAGGACTCAGTCGCAGAAGCCAAATGCAAAAAGATTTTCAATGA
CTTGAAAATCGACCAGTTATACCACGAATATGAAGAGTCTGTTGCCAAGGATTTGAAGGCCAAGATCTCC
CAAGTCGACGAGTCTCGTGGCTTCAAAGCCGACGTCTTAACTGCGTTTTTGAACAAAGTTTACAAGAGAA
GCAAATAATAGTGACCTGCAGGAAGTTTTGTTAGAAAATAAATCATTTTTTAATTGAGCATTCTTATTCC
TATTTTATTTAAATAGTTTTATGTATTGTTAGCTACATACAACAGTTTAAATCAAATTTTCTTTTTCCCA
AGTCCAAAATGGAGGTTTATTTTGATGACCCGCATGCGATTATGTTTTGAAAGTATAAGACTACATACAT
GTACATATATTTAAACATGTAAACCCGTCCATTATATTGCTTACTTTCTTCTTTTTTGCCGTTTTGACTT
GGACCTCTGGTTTGCTATTTCCTTACAATCTTTGCTACAATGGGCCCAAAGCTAGCTCTAATTGGTTTAA
TTAATAAATTTAATATTATTTTTAAATTTTTCTTTAAATATACAATAAATCTTTCATAACATGTTAAATT
CATGATTAAGCGTAAATAAAGTGTAGTGGCAGAGTGCACGGGGTTTCCTGTGCCTTACAAAGTAGGTACC
AATTTGCGTATTGCAGCGAGGGTTCCGGTTACTATTTATAATTACGTGTTAGTGTACTGTGATTTTATTG
AGGCTATAACAAGAAAAGGATCTGTGAAGGTTTTGAGAGAATGAGGCGAAAACACAGGGTTATTTTCATC
AGCAACGCCGCTGTTTCAGCGGCACCCTGCCCTTTTCTTTTCGCAAGATGAGAGTAAAGAGTTGTACATC
AGGTAAGAATGTTATTATTTAAATTCGAAGTGATAAATTCTTTTCATGATGAATCACTCGCTTATATGGG
GTAGAATATATATATATGTGTGTGTGTGTGTGTGTTTGTGTATGTAGGGATGGTGCGCGTTTGTTGTGTG
ACATTTGCTACTCATTCTTTTCCTTTTCCTACGACTGGCTTAACGGGAATATTATCAATTTGCTGCATTC
TTATGCTTCGGTCCGATGCTCAAGCTTAACTTCTTCGTGAGGAAGGAAAGTGTTGTCTCCTACTTTTTTC
AAATTTTCGAATTGTATTTATATTTATTTAGTACTTCTTGAGTTTACATATCCTTCGTAAAAATGCAACT
TTTGTCGAAAAACACTTCCAAAAAAAAATAATAATGAATTTATGAAGCATACTAACGAGCGAGCACATCG
CTGAGGTATCATTACTTCATGAGATAAATTAACTCGAGTGTACTAATCCAAGGAGGTTTACGGACCAGAG
GAACTTTCCAGATTCAGATCACAGCAATATAGGACTGGAAAACATCAGGTAGCCGCACTCAACTTGTAAC
TGGCAACTACTTTGCATTAAACTCCAATTAAATGCGGTAGAATCTTTTCAGAAAAGGTATTCAACGTCAA
TTCGGAAAGCTTCCTTCCGGAATGGCTTAAGTAGGTTGCAATTTCTTTTTCTATTAGTAGCTAAAAATGG
GTCACGTGATCTATATTCGAAAGGGGCGGTTGCCTCAGGAAGGCACCGGCGGTCTTTCGTCCGTGCGGAG
ATATCTGCGCCGTTCAGGGGTCCATGTGCCTTGGACGATATTAAGGCAGAAGGCAGTATCGGGGCGGATC
ACTCCGAACCGAGATTAGTTAAGCCCTTCCCATCTCAAGATGGGGAGCAAATGGCATTATACTCCTGCTA
GAAAGTTAACTGTGCACATATTCTTAAATTATACAATGTTCTGGAGAGCTATTGTTTAAAAAACAAACAT
TTCGCAGGCTAAAATGTGGAGATAGGATTAGTTTTGTAGACATATATAAACAATCAGTAATTGGATTGAA
AATTTGGTGTTGTGAATTGCTCTTCATTATGCACCTTATTCAATTATCATCAAGAATAGCAATAGTTAAG
TAAACACAAGATTAACATAATAAAAAAAATAATTCTTTCAGTGGATCCAAAATGGAACACGTTGCTTTCG
GTTCTGAAGATATTGAAAACACTTTGGCTAAAATGGATGATGGTCAATTAGACGGTTTAGCTTTCGGTGC
TATTCAATTGGACGGTGATGGTAACATTTTGCAATACAATGCTGCTGAAGGTGATATTACTGGTAGAGAT
CCAAAACAAGTTATTGGTAAGAACTTCTTTAAGGACGTTGCTCCAGGTACTGACTCTCCAGAGTTCTATG
GTAAGTTTAAGGAAGGTGTTGCTTCTGGTAACTTAAACACTATGTTTGAATGGATGATCCCAACTTCCAG
AGGTCCAACTAAGGTTAAAGTTCACATGAAAAAGGCTTTATCTGGTGACTCTTACTGGGTTTTCGTTAAA
AGAGTTGGTGCTACTAACTTCTCTTTGTTGAAGTTGGCTGGTGACGTTGAACTTAACCCAGGTCCAGCTA
CCGCAGCAGGTCCTATCGCAACTAACAACTCCCCACAAAACTCCAACGCTTACAGAACTCCAATCGCTCC
TTCCGTACCAATTACTCATAAATGGTCTATAGCTGAAGATTTGACATGTATTTCCAATCCTAGTAAGCAC
AATAACCCTCAAACTGGTTACAGATCATTTTCTGACGAATTATACGTTAAGTACGAAGAAAAGTTGGAAG
ATGTTAGAAAAGCATTAAGAGAAGTTGAAGAAAACCCTTTGGAAGGTTTAGTTATGATAGACGCTTTGCA
AAGATTGGGTATCGATTACCATTTCAGAGGTGAAATTGGTGCATTCTTGCAAAAGCAACAAATCATATCT
TCAACTCCAGATGGTTACCCTGAACATGGTTTGTACGAAGTTTCAACATTGTTTAGATTCTTAAGACAAG
AAGGTCACAATGTTACCGCTGACGTCTTTAATAACTTCAAGGATAAGGAAGGTAGATTCAGATCAGAATT
GTCAACAGATATTAGAGGTTTGATGTCCTTATACGAAGCAAGTCAATTGAGAATAGAAGGTGAAGACATC
TTAGATCAAGCTGCTGATTTCTCCAGTCAATTGTTAGGTAGATGGACAAAAGATCCTAATCATCACGAAG
CCAGATTGGTTTCTAACACTTTAACACATCCATACCACAAGTCATTGGCTACCTTTATGGGTCAAAAATT
GTCCTACATGAACTGCAAGGGTCCAAACTGGGACGGTGTCGATAATTTGCAAGAATTAGCTAAGATGGAT
TTGACTATCGTACAAAGTATCCATCAAAAGGAAGTATTCCAAGTTTCTCAATGGTGGAAGGATACAGGTT
TAGCCAATGAATTGAAATTGGCTAGAAACCAACCATTGAAGTGGTATATGTGGCCTATGGCCGCTTTAAC
CGATCCAAGATTCAGTGAAGAAAGAGTTGAATTAACTAAGCCTATTTCTTTTATATACATCATAGATGAC
ATCTTCGACGTCTATGGTACCATTGAAGAATTGACCTTGTTTACTGATGCAGTTAATAGATGGGAATTGT
CTGCCGTCGAACAATTACCAGACTACATGAAAGTATGTTTCAAGGCTTTGTACGATGTTACCAACGAAAT
CGCATACAAAATCTATAAAAAGCATGGTCAAAACCCTATTGATTCCTTGCAAAAGACTTGGGCTAGTTTG
TGCAATGCATTTTTAGTTGAAGCAAAGTGGTTCGCCTCTGGTCACTTGCCAAATGCAGAAGAATACTTAA
AGAACGGTATCATCTCTTCAGGTGTTCATGTTGTCTTGGCCCACATGTTTTTCTTGTTAGGTGACGGTAT
TACACAAGAATCAGTTGATTTGGTAGATGACTATCCAGGTATTTCCACAAGTATCGCAACCATTTTGAGA
TTATCTGATGACTTGGGTTCAGCCAAAGATGAAGACCAAGATGGTTATGATGGTTCTTACATCGAATGTT
ACATGAAGGAACATAAGGGTTCCAGTGTCGATTCAGCCAGAGAAGAAGTAATAAGAATGATCTCCGAAGC
ATGGAAATGTTTGAATAAGGAATGCTTATCACCAAACCCTTTTTCTGAATCATTCAGAATAGGTTCCTTG
AATATGGCTAGAATGATCCCTATGATGTACTCTTACGATGACAACCATAACTTGCCAATTTTAGAAGAAC
ACATGAAGGCAATGATCTATAACACATCTTTATAATAGTGACCATGGCGGATTGAGAGCAAATCGTTAAG
TTCAGGTCAAGTAAAAATTGATTTCGAAAACTAATTTCTCTTATACAATCCTTTGATTGGACCGTCATCC
TTTCGAATATAAGATTTTGTTAAGAATATTTTAGACAGAGATCTACTTTATATTTAATATCTAGATATTA
CATAATTTCCTCTCTAATAAAATATCATTAATAAAATAAAAATGAAGCGATTTGATTTTGTGTTGTCAAC
TTAGTTTGCCGCTATGCCTCTTGGGTAATGCTATTATTGAATCGAAGGGCTTTATTATATTACCCTTTAG
CTTATTCTGAGGTTTCTGTGGCGTCCCGGGAATCTCGGT
Features (pLannotate 1.2.2; 17 found; start..end, strand, type, name):
    848..870     -  protein_bind   lac operator (fragment): The lac repressor binds to the lac operator to inhibit transcription in E. coli. This inhibition can be relieved by adding lactose or isopropyl-β-D-thiogalactopyranoside (IPTG). lac repressor encoded by lacI
    874..904     -  promoter       lac promoter: promoter for the E. coli lac operon
    919..940     -  protein_bind   CAP binding site: CAP binding activates transcription in the presence of cAMP. E. coli catabolite activator protein
    953..1045    -  CDS            lacI (fragment): lac repressor; lacI; The lac repressor binds to the lac operator to inhibit transcription in E. coli. This inhibition can be relieved by adding lactose or isopropyl-β-D-thiogalactopyranoside (IPTG).
   1228..1816    -  rep_origin     ori: high-copy-number ColE1/pMB1/pBR322/pUC origin of replication
   1987..2847    -  CDS            AmpR: β-lactamase; bla; confers resistance to ampicillin, carbenicillin, and related antibiotics
   2848..2952    -  promoter       AmpR promoter: bla
   3047..3082    +  CDS            rop (fragment): Rop protein, which maintains plasmids at low copy number; rop
   3184..3283    +  misc_feature   bom (fragment): basis of mobility region from pBR322
   3289..3446    -  CDS            lacZα (fragment): LacZα fragment of β-galactosidase; lacZ fragment
   4046..5125    +  CDS            LEU2: LEU3_YEAST - Experimental evidence at protein level: Swiss-Prot protein existence level 1. Catalyzes the oxidation of 3-carboxy-2-hydroxy-4- methylpentanoate (3-isopropylmalate) to 3-carboxy-4-methyl-2- oxopentanoate. The product decarboxylates to 4-methyl-2 oxopentanoate. From Saccharomyces cerevisiae (strain ATCC 204508 / S288c) (Baker's yeast).
   5284..5936    +  promoter       GAL1,10 promoter: GAL1 and GAL10 genes of S. cerevisiae; divergent inducible promoter, regulated by Gal4
   5950..7005    +  CDS            ERG20: FPPS_YEAST - Also known as BOT3, FDS1, FPP1. Experimental evidence at protein level: Swiss-Prot protein existence level 1. Catalyzes the sequential condensation of isopentenyl pyrophosphate with the allylic pyrophosphates, dimethylallyl pyrophosphate, and then with the resultant geranylpyrophosphate to the ultimate product farnesyl pyrophosphate. From Saccharomyces cerevisiae (strain ATCC 204508 / S288c) (Baker's yeast).
   7254..7322    -  CDS            YNG1 (fragment): YNG1_YEAST - Experimental evidence at protein level: Swiss-Prot protein existence level 1. Histone-binding component of the NuA3 histone acetyltransferase complex, that acetylates Lys-14 of histone H3. Recruitment of NuA3 to nucleosomes requires methylated histone H3. In conjunction with the FACT complex, NuA3 may be involved in transcriptional regulation. YNG1 is required for the HAT activity of NuA3 but not for its integrity. Mediates the interaction of SAS3 with nucleosomes. From Saccharomyces cerevisiae (strain ATCC 204508 / S288c) (Baker's yeast).
   8872..9246    +  CDS            pyp: PYP_HALHA - Experimental evidence at protein level: Swiss-Prot protein existence level 1. Photoactive blue light protein. Probably functions as a photoreceptor for a negative phototaxis response. From Halorhodospira halophila (Ectothiorhodospira halophila).
   9454..11016   +  CDS            NES1_FRAAN: Experimental evidence at protein level: Swiss-Prot protein existence level 1. Involved in monoterpene (C10) and sesquiterpene (C15) biosynthesis. Converts geranyl diphosphate (GPP) into S-linalool and farnesyl diphosphate (FPP) into (3S)-E-nerolidol. Exclusively present and highly expressed in the fruit of cultivated (octaploid) varieties. From Fragaria ananassa (Strawberry) (Fragaria chiloensis x Fragaria virginiana).
  11371..126     -  CDS            YG3Z_YEAST (fragment) (across the origin): Protein uncertain: Swiss-Prot protein existence level 5. From Saccharomyces cerevisiae (strain ATCC 204508 / S288c) (Baker's yeast).
