[The description below was written by a language model from this plasmid's Addgene catalogue record and pLannotate feature annotations shown in this document.]
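Description:
pINER2R is a yeast integration construct built on the pUC19 backbone by Gibson cloning. It is designed for in vivo gene amplification (the "HamAmp" system) of a nerolidol-producing module at the RPL25 locus of Saccharomyces cerevisiae, with the record citing 11 copies. In E. coli it is maintained as a high-copy plasmid through the ColE1/pUC origin and selected with ampicillin via the β-lactamase gene. Remnants of the lac promoter/operator and lacZα region from the parental vector are also annotated. The sequenced record is 11,379 nt.

The payload is bounded by RPL25-derived homology arms: the RPL25 promoter (Arm 1) at one end, a partial RPL25 sequence (Arm 2) at the other, and the RPL25 terminator (Arm 3) placed internally. As written in the insert description, the RPL25 promoter arm sits directly upstream of the Kluyveromyces lactis LEU2 leucine-prototrophy marker and its terminator. The automated annotation labels this marker by homology to S. cerevisiae LEU2. Next comes a GAL1 promoter driving ERG20, the farnesyl pyrophosphate synthase that supplies the sesquiterpene precursor, terminated by TRPL3. After Arm 3 and the ARS305 replication origin element, a GAL2 promoter drives a single open reading frame of Y-FAST, a 2A peptide and AcNES1, ending at the RPL41B terminator. Y-FAST is a fluorogen-activating tag derived from photoactive yellow protein, hence the "pyp" hit. AcNES1 is a nerolidol synthase, which the annotation tool matched to a strawberry homologue. The 2A sequence should yield separate reporter and synthase proteins, so fluorescence can serve as a proxy for expression of the module. Both biosynthetic genes are under galactose-regulated, Gal4-dependent promoters. The record does not explain the amplification mechanism itself beyond its stated purpose.
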