Addgene plasmid #185882: pINER2R
Purpose: In vivo gene amplification (HamAmp) of nerolidol synthetic module at RPL25 locus (11 copy).
Depositing lab: Claudia Vickers. Depositing organization: University of Queensland. Publication: An in vivo gene amplification system for high level expression in Saccharomyces cerevisiae. Peng B, Esquirol L, Lu Z, Shen Q, Cheah LC, Howard CB, Scott C, Trau M, Dumsday G, Vickers CE. Nat Commun. 2022 May 24;13(1):2895. doi: 10.1038/s41467-022-30529-8. PubMed 35610221.
Backbone
  Vector backbone: pUC19
  Vector type: Yeast Expression
Growth in bacteria
  Bacterial resistance: Ampicillin, 100 μg/mL
  Growth temperature: 37°C
  Growth strain: DH5alpha
  Copy number: High Copy
Gene/Insert
  Gene/Insert name: PRPL25(Arm 1)>Kl.LEU2>TKl.LEU2-PGAL1>ERG20>TRPL3-TRPL25(Arm 3)-ARS305-PGAL2>Y.FAST-EVBR1.2A-AcNES1>TRPL41B>RPL25(partial; Arm2)
  Species: Synthetic
  Mutation: None
  Cloning method: Gibson Cloning
Terms and licenses: Academic/Nonprofit Terms; Industry Terms: Not Available to Industry
How to cite: pINER2R was a gift from Claudia Vickers (Addgene plasmid # 185882 ; http://n2t.net/addgene:185882 ; RRID:Addgene_185882)
